>Addgene plasmid #120455 | EF1a_KLF4_P2A_Hygro_Barcode | addgene full sequence | sequence record 234579 | Addgene NGS Result
TCGACGGATCGGGAGATCTCCCGATCCCCTATGGTGCACTCTCAGTACAATCTGCTCTGATGCCGCATAG
TTAAGCCAGTATCTGCTCCCTGCTTGTGTGTTGGAGGTCGCTGAGTAGTGCGCGAGCAAAATTTAAGCTA
CAACAAGGCAAGGCTTGACCGACAATTGCATGAAGAATCTGCTTAGGGTTAGGCGTTTTGCGCTGCTTCG
CGATGTACGGGCCAGATATACGCGTTGACATTGATTATTGACTAGTTATTAATAGTAATCAATTACGGGG
TCATTAGTTCATAGCCCATATATGGAGTTCCGCGTTACATAACTTACGGTAAATGGCCCGCCTGGCTGAC
CGCCCAACGACCCCCGCCCATTGACGTCAATAATGACGTATGTTCCCATAGTAACGCCAATAGGGACTTT
CCATTGACGTCAATGGGTGGAGTATTTACGGTAAACTGCCCACTTGGCAGTACATCAAGTGTATCATATG
CCAAGTACGCCCCCTATTGACGTCAATGACGGTAAATGGCCCGCCTGGCATTATGCCCAGTACATGACCT
TATGGGACTTTCCTACTTGGCAGTACATCTACGTATTAGTCATCGCTATTACCATGGTGATGCGGTTTTG
GCAGTACATCAATGGGCGTGGATAGCGGTTTGACTCACGGGGATTTCCAAGTCTCCACCCCATTGACGTC
AATGGGAGTTTGTTTTGGCACCAAAATCAACGGGACTTTCCAAAATGTCGTAACAACTCCGCCCCATTGA
CGCAAATGGGCGGTAGGCGTGTACGGTGGGAGGTCTATATAAGCAGCGCGTTTTGCCTGTACTGGGTCTC
TCTGGTTAGACCAGATCTGAGCCTGGGAGCTCTCTGGCTAACTAGGGAACCCACTGCTTAAGCCTCAATA
AAGCTTGCCTTGAGTGCTTCAAGTAGTGTGTGCCCGTCTGTTGTGTGACTCTGGTAACTAGAGATCCCTC
AGACCCTTTTAGTCAGTGTGGAAAATCTCTAGCAGTGGCGCCCGAACAGGGACTTGAAAGCGAAAGGGAA
ACCAGAGGAGCTCTCTCGACGCAGGACTCGGCTTGCTGAAGCGCGCACGGCAAGAGGCGAGGGGCGGCGA
CTGGTGAGTACGCCAAAAATTTTGACTAGCGGAGGCTAGAAGGAGAGAGATGGGTGCGAGAGCGTCAGTA
TTAAGCGGGGGAGAATTAGATCGCGATGGGAAAAAATTCGGTTAAGGCCAGGGGGAAAGAAAAAATATAA
ATTAAAACATATAGTATGGGCAAGCAGGGAGCTAGAACGATTCGCAGTTAATCCTGGCCTGTTAGAAACA
TCAGAAGGCTGTAGACAAATACTGGGACAGCTACAACCATCCCTTCAGACAGGATCAGAAGAACTTAGAT
CATTATATAATACAGTAGCAACCCTCTATTGTGTGCATCAAAGGATAGAGATAAAAGACACCAAGGAAGC
TTTAGACAAGATAGAGGAAGAGCAAAACAAAAGTAAGACCACCGCACAGCAAGCGGCCGCTGATCTTCAG
ACCTGGAGGAGGAGATATGAGGGACAATTGGAGAAGTGAATTATATAAATATAAAGTAGTAAAAATTGAA
CCATTAGGAGTAGCACCCACCAAGGCAAAGAGAAGAGTGGTGCAGAGAGAAAAAAGAGCAGTGGGAATAG
GAGCTTTGTTCCTTGGGTTCTTGGGAGCAGCAGGAAGCACTATGGGCGCAGCGTCAATGACGCTGACGGT
ACAGGCCAGACAATTATTGTCTGGTATAGTGCAGCAGCAGAACAATTTGCTGAGGGCTATTGAGGCGCAA
CAGCATCTGTTGCAACTCACAGTCTGGGGCATCAAGCAGCTCCAGGCAAGAATCCTGGCTGTGGAAAGAT
ACCTAAAGGATCAACAGCTCCTGGGGATTTGGGGTTGCTCTGGAAAACTCATTTGCACCACTGCTGTGCC
TTGGAATGCTAGTTGGAGTAATAAATCTCTGGAACAGATTTGGAATCACACGACCTGGATGGAGTGGGAC
AGAGAAATTAACAATTACACAAGCTTAATACACTCCTTAATTGAAGAATCGCAAAACCAGCAAGAAAAGA
ATGAACAAGAATTATTGGAATTAGATAAATGGGCAAGTTTGTGGAATTGGTTTAACATAACAAATTGGCT
GTGGTATATAAAATTATTCATAATGATAGTAGGAGGCTTGGTAGGTTTAAGAATAGTTTTTGCTGTACTT
TCTATAGTGAATAGAGTTAGGCAGGGATATTCACCATTATCGTTTCAGACCCACCTCCCAACCCCGAGGG
GACCCGACAGGCCCGAAGGAATAGAAGAAGAAGGTGGAGAGAGAGACAGAGACAGATCCATTCGATTAGT
GAACGGATCGGCACTGCGTGCGCCAATTCTGCAGACAAATGGCAGTATTCATCCACAATTTTAAAAGAAA
AGGGGGGATTGGGGGGTACAGTGCAGGGGAAAGAATAGTAGACATAATAGCAACAGACATACAAACTAAA
GAATTACAAAAACAAATTACAAAAATTCAAAATTTTCGGGTTTATTACAGGGACAGCAGAGATCCAGTTT
GGTTAATTAATCGATAAGCTTTGCAAAGATGGATAAAGTTTTAAACAGAGAGGAATCTTTGCAGCTAATG
GACCTTCTAGGTCTTGAAAGGAGTGGGAATTGGCTCCGGTGCCCGTCAGTGGGCAGAGCGCACATCGCCC
ACAGTCCCCGAGAAGTTGGGGGGAGGGGTCGGCAATTGAACCGGTGCCTAGAGAAGGTGGCGCGGGGTAA
ACTGGGAAAGTGATGTCGTGTACTGGCTCCGCCTTTTTCCCGAGGGTGGGGGAGAACCGTATATAAGTGC
AGTAGTCGCCGTGAACGTTCTTTTTCGCAACGGGTTTGCCGCCAGAACACAGGTAAGTGCCGTGTGTGGT
TCCCGCGGGCCTGGCCTCTTTACGGGTTATGGCCCTTGCGTGCCTTGAATTACTTCCACCTGGCTGCAGT
ACGTGATTCTTGATCCCGAGCTTCGGGTTGGAAGTGGGTGGGAGAGTTCGAGGCCTTGCGCTTAAGGAGC
CCCTTCGCCTCGTGCTTGAGTTGAGGCCTGGCCTGGGCGCTGGGGCCGCCGCGTGCGAATCTGGTGGCAC
CTTCGCGCCTGTCTCGCTGCTTTCGATAAGTCTCTAGCCATTTAAAATTTTTGATGACCTGCTGCGACGC
TTTTTTTCTGGCAAGATAGTCTTGTAAATGCGGGCCAAGATCTGCACACTGGTATTTCGGTTTTTGGGGC
CGCGGGCGGCGACGGGGCCCGTGCGTCCCAGCGCACATGTTCGGCGAGGCGGGGCCTGCGAGCGCGGCCA
CCGAGAATCGGACGGGGGTAGTCTCAAGCTGGCCGGCCTGCTCTGGTGCCTGGCCTCGCGCCGCCGTGTA
TCGCCCCGCCCTGGGCGGCAAGGCTGGCCCGGTCGGCACCAGTTGCGTGAGCGGAAAGATGGCCGCTTCC
CGGCCCTGCTGCAGGGAGCTCAAAATGGAGGACGCGGCGCTCGGGAGAGCGGGCGGGTGAGTCACCCACA
CAAAGGAAAAGGGCCTTTCCGTCCTCAGCCGTCGCTTCATGTGACTCCACGGAGTACCGGGCGCCGTCCA
GGCACCTCGATTAGTTCTCGAGCTTTTGGAGTACGTCGTCTTTAGGTTGGGGGGAGGGGTTTTATGCGAT
GGAGTTTCCCCACACTGAGTGGGTGGAGACTGAAGTTAGGCCAGCTTGGCACTTGATGTAATTCTCCTTG
GAATTTGCCCTTTTTGAGTTTGGATCTTGGTTCATTCTCAAGCCTCAGACAGTGGTTCAAAGTTTTTTTC
TTCCATTTCAGGTGTCGTGAGGAATTAGCTTGGTACTAATACGACTCACTATAGGGAGACCCAAGCTGGC
TAGGTAAGCTTGATATCGAATTCCTGCAGCCCGGGGGATCCCGCCACCATGGCTGTCAGCGACGCGCTGC
TCCCATCTTTCTCCACGTTCGCGTCTGGCCCGGCGGGAAGGGAGAAGACACTGCGTCAAGCAGGTGCCCC
GAATAACCGCTGGCGGGAGGAGCTCTCCCACATGAAGCGACTTCCCCCAGTGCTTCCCGGCCGCCCCTAT
GACCTGGCGGCGGCGACCGTGGCCACAGACCTGGAGAGCGGCGGAGCCGGTGCGGCTTGCGGCGGTAGCA
ACCTGGCGCCCCTACCTCGGAGAGAGACCGAGGAGTTCAACGATCTCCTGGACCTGGACTTTATTCTCTC
CAATTCGCTGACCCATCCTCCGGAGTCAGTGGCCGCCACCGTGTCCTCGTCAGCGTCAGCCTCCTCTTCG
TCGTCGCCGTCGAGCAGCGGCCCTGCCAGCGCGCCCTCCACCTGCAGCTTCACCTATCCGATCCGGGCCG
GGAACGACCCGGGCGTGGCGCCGGGCGGCACGGGCGGAGGCCTCCTCTATGGCAGGGAGTCCGCTCCCCC
TCCGACGGCTCCCTTCAACCTGGCGGACATCAACGACGTGAGCCCCTCGGGCGGCTTCGTGGCCGAGCTC
CTGCGGCCAGAATTGGACCCGGTGTACATTCCGCCGCAGCAGCCGCAGCCGCCAGGTGGCGGGCTGATGG
GCAAGTTCGTGCTGAAGGCGTCGCTGAGCGCCCCTGGCAGCGAGTACGGCAGCCCGTCGGTCATCAGCGT
CAGCAAAGGCAGCCCTGACGGCAGCCACCCGGTGGTGGTGGCGCCCTACAACGGCGGGCCGCCGCGCACG
TGCCCCAAGATCAAGCAGGAGGCGGTCTCTTCGTGCACCCACTTGGGCGCTGGACCCCCTCTCAGCAATG
GCCACCGGCCGGCTGCACACGACTTCCCCCTGGGGCGGCAGCTCCCCAGCAGGACTACCCCGACCCTGGG
TCTTGAGGAAGTGCTGAGCAGCAGGGACTGTCACCCTGCCCTGCCGCTTCCTCCCGGCTTCCATCCCCAC
CCGGGGCCCAATTACCCATCCTTCCTGCCCGATCAGATGCAGCCGCAAGTCCCGCCGCTCCATTACCAAG
AGCTCATGCCACCCGGTTCCTGCATGCCAGAGGAGCCCAAGCCAAAGAGGGGAAGACGATCGTGGCCCCG
GAAAAGGACCGCCACCCACACTTGTGATTACGCGGGCTGCGGCAAAACCTACACAAAGAGTTCCCATCTC
AAGGCACACCTGCGAACCCACACAGGTGAGAAACCTTACCACTGTGACTGGGACGGCTGTGGATGGAAAT
TCGCCCGCTCAGATGAACTGACCAGGCACTACCGTAAACACACGGGGCACCGCCCGTTCCAGTGCCAAAA
ATGCGACCGAGCATTTTCCAGGTCGGACCACCTCGCCTTACACATGAAGAGGCATTTTGGATCCGGCGCA
ACAAACTTCTCTCTGCTGAAACAAGCCGGAGATGTCGAAGAGAATCCTGGACCGATGAAAAAGCCTGAAC
TCACCGCGACGTCTGTCGAGAAGTTTCTGATCGAAAAGTTCGACAGCGTCTCCGACCTGATGCAGCTCTC
GGAGGGCGAAGAATCTCGTGCTTTCAGCTTCGATGTAGGAGGGCGTGGATATGTCCTGCGGGTAAATAGC
TGCGCCGATGGTTTCTACAAAGATCGTTATGTTTATCGGCACTTTGCATCGGCCGCGCTCCCGATTCCGG
AAGTGCTTGACATTGGGGAATTCAGCGAGAGCCTGACCTATTGCATCTCCCGCCGTGCACAGGGTGTCAC
GTTGCAAGACCTGCCTGAAACCGAACTGCCCGCTGTTCTGCAGCCGGTCGCGGAGGCCATGGATGCGATC
GCTGCGGCCGATCTTAGCCAGACGAGCGGGTTCGGCCCATTCGGACCGCAAGGAATCGGTCAATACACTA
CATGGCGTGATTTCATATGCGCGATTGCTGATCCCCATGTGTATCACTGGCAAACTGTGATGGACGACAC
CGTCAGTGCGTCCGTCGCGCAGGCTCTCGATGAGCTGATGCTTTGGGCCGAGGACTGCCCCGAAGTCCGG
CACCTCGTGCACGCGGATTTCGGCTCCAACAATGTCCTGACGGACAATGGCCGCATAACAGCGGTCATTG
ACTGGAGCGAGGCGATGTTCGGGGATTCCCAATACGAGGTCGCCAACATCTTCTTCTGGAGGCCGTGGTT
GGCTTGTATGGAGCAGCAGACGCGCTACTTCGAGCGGAGGCATCCGGAGCTTGCAGGATCGCCGCGGCTC
CGGGCGTATATGCTCCGCATTGGTCTTGACCAACTCTATCAGAGCTTGGTTGACGGCAATTTCGATGATG
CAGCTTGGGCGCAGGGTCGATGCGACGCAATCGTCCGATCCGGAGCCGGGACTGTCGGGCGTACACAAAT
CGCCCGCAGAAGCGCGGCCGTCTGGACCGATGGCTGTGTAGAAGTACTCGCCGATAGTGGAAACCGACGC
CCCAGCACTCGTCCGAGGGCAAAGGAATAAGTTAGAACTATTTCCTGGCTGTTACGCGAAGACTCTCATA
ATTACCTGCTACTGACGGGCTTGTTAAACAGCGAACCGCCCGCCCCACGACCCGCAGCGCCCGACCGAAA
GGAGCGCACGACCCCATGCATCGAACAAAAGAAAAGGGGGGACTGGAAGGGCTAATTCACTCCCAACGAA
GACAAGATATCATAACTTCGTATAGCATACATTATACGAAGTTATCGGCTAGCTGGTCCGGACTGTACTG
GGTCTCTCTGGTTAGACCAGATCTGAGCCTGGGAGCTCTCTGGCTAACTAGGGAACCCACTGCTTAAGCC
TCAATAAAGCTTGCCTTGAGTGCTTCAAGTAGTGTGTGCCCGTCTGTTGTGTGACTCTGGTAACTAGAGA
TCCCTCAGACCCTTTTAGTCAGTGTGGAAAATCTCTAGCAGGGCCCGTTTAAACCCGCTGATCAGCCTCG
ACTGTGCCTTCTAGTTGCCAGCCATCTGTTGTTTGCCCCTCCCCCGTGCCTTCCTTGACCCTGGAAGGTG
CCACTCCCACTGTCCTTTCCTAATAAAATGAGGAAATTGCATCGCATTGTCTGAGTAGGTGTCATTCTAT
TCTGGGGGGTGGGGTGGGGCAGGACAGCAAGGGGGAGGATTGGGAAGACAATAGCAGGCATGCTGGGGAT
GCGGTGGGCTCTATGGCTTCTGAGGCGGAAAGAACCAGCTGGGGCTCTAGGGGGTATCCCC
[124 nt withheld, positions 7202-7325]
C
[91 nt withheld, positions 7327-7417]
A
[49 nt withheld, positions 7419-7467]
CCTTTGACGTTGGAGTCCACGTTCTTT
[37 nt withheld, positions 7495-7531]
ACCCTATCTCGGTCTATTCTTTTGATTTATAAGGGATTTTGCCGATTTCGGCCTATTGGTTAAAAAATGA
GCTGATTTAACAAAAATTTAACGCGAATTAATTCTGTGGAATGTGTGTCAGTTAGGGTGTGGAAAGTCCC
CAGGCTCCCCAGCAGGCAGAAGTATGCAAAGCATGCATCTCAATTAGTCAGCAACCAGGTGTGGAAAGTC
CCCAGGCTCCCCAGCAGGCAGAAGTATGCAAAGCATGCATCTCAATTAGTCAGCAACCATAGTCCCGCCC
CTAACTCCGCCCATCCCGCCCCTAACTCCGCCCAGTTCCGCCCATTCTCCGCCCCATGGCTGACTAATTT
TTTTTATTTATGCAGAGGCCGAGGCCGCCTCTGCCTCTGAGCTATTCCAGAAGTAGTGAGGAGGCTTTTT
TGGAGGCCTAGGCTTTTGCAAAAAGCTCCCGGGAGCTTGTATATCCATTTTCGGATCTGATCAGCACGTG
TTGACAATTAATCATCGGCATAGTATATCGGCATAGTATAATACGACAAGGTGAGGAACTAAACCATGGC
CAAGTTGACCAGTGCCGTTCCGGTGCTCACCGCGCGCGACGTCGCCGGAGCGGTCGAGTTCTGGACCGAC
CGGCTCGGGTTCTCCCGGGACTTCGTGGAGGACGACTTCGCCGGTGTGGTCCGGGACGACGTGACCCTGT
TCATCAGCGCGGTCCAGGACCAGGTGGTGCCGGACAACACCCTGGCCTGGGTGTGGGTGCGCGGCCTGGA
CGAGCTGTACGCCGAGTGGTCGGAGGTCGTGTCCACGAACTTCCGGGACGCCTCCGGGCCGGCCATGACC
GAGATCGGCGAGCAGCCGTGGGGGCGGGAGTTCGCCCTGCGCGACCCGGCCGGCAACTGCGTGCACTTCG
TGGCCGAGGAGCAGGACTGACACGTGCTACGAGATTTCGATTCCACCGCCGCCTTCTATGAAAGGTTGGG
CTTCGGAATCGTTTTCCGGGACGCCGGCTGGATGATCCTCCAGCGCGGGGATCTCATGCTGGAGTTCTTC
GCCCACCCCAACTTGTTTATTGCAGCTTATAATGGTTACAAATAAAGCAATAGCATCACAAATTTCACAA
ATAAAGCATTTTTTTCACTGCATTCTAGTTGTGGTTTGTCCAAACTCATCAATGTATCTTATCATGTCTG
TATACCGTCGACCTCTAGCTAGAGCTTGGCGTAATCATGGTCATAGCTGTTTCCTGTGTGAAATTGTTAT
CCGCTCACAATTCCACACAACATACGAGCCGGAAGCATAAAGTGTAAAGCCTGGGGTGCCTAATGAGTGA
GCTAACTCACATTAATTGCGTTGCGCTCACTGCCCGCTTTCCAGTCGGGAAACCTGTCGTGCCAGCTGCA
TTAATGAATCGGCCAACGCGCGGGGAGAGGCGGTTTGCGTATTGGGCGCTCTTCCGCTTCCTCGCTCACT
GACTCGCTGCGCTCGGTCGTTCGGCTGCGGCGAGCGGTATCAGCTCACTCAAAGGCGGTAATACGGTTAT
CCACAGAATCAGGGGATAACGCAGGAAAGAACATGTGAGCAAAAGGCCAGCAAAAGGCCAGGAACCGTAA
AAAGGCCGCGTTGCTGGCGTTTTTCCATAGGCTCCGCCCCCCTGACGAGCATCACAAAAATCGACGCTCA
AGTCAGAGGTGGCGAAACCCGACAGGACTATAAAGATACCAGGCGTTTCCCCCTGGAAGCTCCCTCGTGC
GCTCTCCTGTTCCGACCCTGCCGCTTACCGGATACCTGTCCGCCTTTCTCCCTTCGGGAAGCGTGGCGCT
TTCTCATAGCTCACGCTGTAGGTATCTCAGTTCGGTGTAGGTCGTTCGCTCCAAGCTGGGCTGTGTGCAC
GAACCCCCCGTTCAGCCCGACCGCTGCGCCTTATCCGGTAACTATCGTCTTGAGTCCAACCCGGTAAGAC
ACGACTTATCGCCACTGGCAGCAGCCACTGGTAACAGGATTAGCAGAGCGAGGTATGTAGGCGGTGCTAC
AGAGTTCTTGAAGTGGTGGCCTAACTACGGCTACACTAGAAGAACAGTATTTGGTATCTGCGCTCTGCTG
AAGCCAGTTACCTTCGGAAAAAGAGTTGGTAGCTCTTGATCCGGCAAACAAACCACCGCTGGTAGCGGTG
GTTTTTTTGTTTGCAAGCAGCAGATTACGCGCAGAAAAAAAGGATCTCAAGAAGATCCTTTGATCTTTTC
TACGGGGTCTGACGCTCAGTGGAACGAAAACTCACGTTAAGGGATTTTGGTCATGAGATTATCAAAAAGG
ATCTTCACCTAGATCCTTTTAAATTAAAAATGAAGTTTTAAATCAATCTAAAGTATATATGAGTAAACTT
GGTCTGACAGTTACCAATGCTTAATCAGTGAGGCACCTATCTCAGCGATCTGTCTATTTCGTTCATCCAT
AGTTGCCTGACTCCCCGTCGTGTAGATAACTACGATACGGGAGGGCTTACCATCTGGCCCCAGTGCTGCA
ATGATACCGCGAGACCCACGCTCACCGGCTCCAGATTTATCAGCAATAAACCAGCCAGCCGGAAGGGCCG
AGCGCAGAAGTGGTCCTGCAACTTTATCCGCCTCCATCCAGTCTATTAATTGTTGCCGGGAAGCTAGAGT
AAGTAGTTCGCCAGTTAATAGTTTGCGCAACGTTGTTGCCATTGCTACAGGCATCGTGGTGTCACGCTCG
TCGTTTGGTATGGCTTCATTCAGCTCCGGTTCCCAACGATCAAGGCGAGTTACATGATCCCCCATGTTGT
GCAAAAAAGCGGTTAGCTCCTTCGGTCCTCCGATCGTTGTCAGAAGTAAGTTGGCCGCAGTGTTATCACT
CATGGTTATGGCAGCACTGCATAATTCTCTTACTGTCATGCCATCCGTAAGATGCTTTTCTGTGACTGGT
GAGTACTCAACCAAGTCATTCTGAGAATAGTGTATGCGGCGACCGAGTTGCTCTTGCCCGGCGTCAATAC
GGGATAATACCGCGCCACATAGCAGAACTTTAAAAGTGCTCATCATTGGAAAACGTTCTTCGGGGCGAAA
ACTCTCAAGGATCTTACCGCTGTTGAGATCCAGTTCGATGTAACCCACTCGTGCACCCAACTGATCTTCA
GCATCTTTTACTTTCACCAGCGTTTCTGGGTGAGCAAAAACAGGAAGGCAAAATGCCGCAAAAAAGGGAA
TAAGGGCGACACGGAAATGTTGAATACTCATACTCTTCCTTTTTCAATATTATTGAAGCATTTATCAGGG
TTATTGTCTCATGAGCGGATACATATTTGAATGTATTTAGAAAAATAAACAAATAGGGGTTCCGCGCACA
TTTCCCCGAAAAGTGCCACCTGACG
Features (pLannotate 1.2.2; 32 found; start..end, strand, type, name):
     30..82      -  misc_feature   bom (fragment): basis of mobility region from pBR322
    237..616     +  enhancer       CMV enhancer: human cytomegalovirus immediate early enhancer
    617..816     +  promoter       CMV promoter: human cytomegalovirus (CMV) immediate early promoter
    834..1014    +  LTR            5' LTR (truncated): truncated 5' long terminal repeat (LTR) from HIV-1
   1061..1186    +  misc_feature   HIV-1 Ψ: packaging signal of human immunodeficiency virus type 1
   1170..1533    +  CDS            HIV-1 gag (fragment): gag protein from human immunodeficiency virus 1; gag
   1679..1912    +  misc_feature   RRE: The Rev response element (RRE) of HIV-1 allows for Rev-dependent mRNA export from the nucleus to the cytoplasm.
   2289..2389    +  CDS            Rev (fragment): human immunodeficiency virus 1 (HIV-1) Rev protein; rev; enhances nuclear export of unspliced and incompletely spliced viral mRNAs
   2439..2556    +  misc_feature   cPPT/CTS: central polypurine tract and central termination sequence of HIV-1
   2619..2685    +  CDS            small t antigen (fragment): SV40 (simian virus 40) small t antigen
   2692..3870    +  promoter       EF-1α promoter: strong constitutive promoter for human elongation factor EF-1α
   3887..3905    +  promoter       T7 promoter: promoter for bacteriophage T7 RNA polymerase
   3951..5333    +  CDS            KLF4 (fragment): KLF4_HUMAN - Also known as EZF, GKLF. Experimental evidence at protein level: Swiss-Prot protein existence level 1. Transcription factor; can act both as activator and as repressor. Binds the 5'-CACCC-3' core sequence. Binds to the promoter region of its own gene and can activate its own transcription. Regulates the expression of key transcription factors during embryonic development. Plays an important role in maintaining embryonic stem cells, and in preventing their differentiation. Required for establishing the barrier function of the skin and for postnatal maturation and maintenance of the
   5445..6467    +  CDS            hph: KHYB_ECOLX - Experimental evidence at protein level: Swiss-Prot protein existence level 1. The aminoglycoside phosphotransferases achieve inactivation of their antibiotic substrates by phosphorylation. Only phosphorylates hygromycin and closely related compounds such as demethyl analogs and destomycin. From Escherichia coli.
   6551..6664    +  CDS            nef (fragment): NEF_HV1LA - Experimental evidence at protein level: Swiss-Prot protein existence level 1. Extracellular Nef protein targets CD4(+) T-lymphocytes for apoptosis by interacting with CXCR4 surface receptors. From Human immunodeficiency virus type 1 group M subtype B (isolate Lai) (HIV-1).
   6662..6695    +  protein_bind   loxP: Cre-mediated recombination occurs in the 8-bp core sequence (GCATACAT). Cre recombinase
   6720..6900    +  LTR            5' LTR (truncated): truncated 5' long terminal repeat (LTR) from HIV-1
   6932..7156    +  polyA_signal   bGH poly(A) signal: bovine growth hormone polyadenylation signal
   7160..7181    +  promoter       SV40 promoter (fragment): SV40 enhancer and early promoter
   7202..7630    +  rep_origin     f1 ori (sequence partly withheld): f1 bacteriophage origin of replication; arrow indicates direction of (+) strand synthesis
   7644..7973    +  promoter       SV40 promoter: SV40 enhancer and early promoter
   8021..8068    +  promoter       EM7 promoter: synthetic bacterial promoter&nbsp
   8087..8461    +  CDS            BleoR: antibiotic-binding protein; Sh ble from Streptoalloteichus hindustanus; confers resistance to bleomycin, phleomycin, and Zeocin™
   8471..8596    +  CDS            ble (fragment): BLE_KLEPN - Experimental evidence at protein level: Swiss-Prot protein existence level 1. Binding protein with a strong affinity to the bleomycin family of antibiotics. Binds to CL990; an antimitotic-antibiotic compound. From Klebsiella pneumoniae.
   8591..8712    +  polyA_signal   SV40 poly(A) signal: SV40 polyadenylation signal
   8783..8805    -  protein_bind   lac operator (fragment): The lac repressor binds to the lac operator to inhibit transcription in E. coli. This inhibition can be relieved by adding lactose or isopropyl-β-D-thiogalactopyranoside (IPTG). lac repressor encoded by lacI
   8809..8839    -  promoter       lac promoter: promoter for the E. coli lac operon
   8854..8875    -  protein_bind   CAP binding site: CAP binding activates transcription in the presence of cAMP. E. coli catabolite activator protein
   8888..8980    -  CDS            lacI (fragment): lac repressor; lacI; The lac repressor binds to the lac operator to inhibit transcription in E. coli. This inhibition can be relieved by adding lactose or isopropyl-β-D-thiogalactopyranoside (IPTG).
   9163..9751    -  rep_origin     ori: high-copy-number ColE1/pMB1/pBR322/pUC origin of replication
   9922..10782   -  CDS            AmpR: β-lactamase; bla; confers resistance to ampicillin, carbenicillin, and related antibiotics
  10783..10887   -  promoter       AmpR promoter: bla
