[The description below was written by a language model from this plasmid's Addgene catalogue record and pLannotate feature annotations shown in this document.]
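Description:
EF1a_KLF4_P2A_Hygro_Barcode is a lentiviral transfer plasmid of about 10.9 kb for constitutive expression of human KLF4 in mammalian cells; the parental backbone is recorded as unknown. It is maintained in E. coli through a high-copy ColE1/pUC-type origin with ampicillin resistance (AmpR), and an f1 origin is also present. The viral portion has the layout of a Tat-independent, third-generation-style vector. A CMV enhancer/promoter replaces the U3 region upstream of a truncated HIV-1 5' LTR, followed by the Ψ packaging signal with a gag fragment, the Rev response element for export of the unspliced genomic RNA, and the cPPT/CTS element. The downstream LTR is also truncated, with a loxP site annotated just before it and a bGH polyadenylation signal after it. Outside the LTRs, the backbone carries an SV40 promoter/EM7-driven BleoR (Zeocin resistance) cassette, which would not be packaged into virus.

The payload is a single EF-1α promoter-driven transcript encoding KLF4 (roughly 1.4 kb, inserted by Gibson assembly with flanking BamHI sites retained) followed by the hygromycin phosphotransferase gene (hph). According to the construct name, the two are joined by a P2A self-cleaving peptide, which is not separately annotated but fits the gap between the two coding sequences, so that hygromycin selection reports on transgene expression. The barcode is likewise not annotated, and the record does not give its position. Its stated role is to allow the KLF4 transcript to be identified in single-cell RNA-seq. The associated work used such vectors in pooled transcription factor overexpression screens with fitness and single-cell transcriptomic readouts to study cellular reprogramming.
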