Addgene plasmid #120455: EF1a_KLF4_P2A_Hygro_Barcode
Purpose: Barcoded lentiviral vector to express KLF4 in mammalian cells under control of EF1a promoter. Barcoded for transcript detection in single cell RNA-seq.
Depositing lab: Prashant Mali. Depositing organization: University of California, San Diego (UCSD). Publication: Mapping Cellular Reprogramming via Pooled Overexpression Screens with Paired Fitness and Single-Cell RNA-Sequencing Readout. Parekh U, Wu Y, Zhao D, Worlikar A, Shah N, Zhang K, Mali P. Cell Syst. 2018 Nov 12. pii: S2405-4712(18)30433-2. doi: 10.1016/j.cels.2018.10.008. PubMed 30448000.
Backbone
  Vector backbone: Unknown
  Backbone size w/o insert (bp): 9514
  Vector type: Lentiviral
  Selectable markers: Hygromycin
Growth in bacteria
  Bacterial resistance: Ampicillin, 100 μg/mL
  Growth temperature: 37°C
  Growth strain: Stbl3
  Copy number: High Copy
Gene/Insert
  Gene/Insert name: KLF4
  Species: H. sapiens (human)
  Insert size (bp): 1410
  Entrez Gene: KLF4 (a.k.a. EZF, GKLF)
  Promoter: EF1a
  Cloning method: Gibson Cloning
  Sequencing primers: 5′ 5'-ttctcaagcctcagacagtgg-3'
Terms and licenses: Academic/Nonprofit Terms; Industry Terms: Not Available to Industry
Depositor comments: 5' cloning site: BamHI (not destroyed), 3' cloning site: BamHI (not destroyed).
How to cite: EF1a_KLF4_P2A_Hygro_Barcode was a gift from Prashant Mali (Addgene plasmid # 120455 ; http://n2t.net/addgene:120455 ; RRID:Addgene_120455)
