>Addgene plasmid #120455 | EF1a_KLF4_P2A_Hygro_Barcode | depositor partial sequence | sequence record 228733 | KLF4 gene
ATGGCTGTCAGCGACGCGCTGCTCCCATCTTTCTCCACGTTCGCGTCTGGCCCGGCGGGAAGGGAGAAGA
CACTGCGTCAAGCAGGTGCCCCGAATAACCGCTGGCGGGAGGAGCTCTCCCACATGAAGCGACTTCCCCC
AGTGCTTCCCGGCCGCCCCTATGACCTGGCGGCGGCGACCGTGGCCACAGACCTGGAGAGCGGCGGAGCC
GGTGCGGCTTGCGGCGGTAGCAACCTGGCGCCCCTACCTCGGAGAGAGACCGAGGAGTTCAACGATCTCC
TGGACCTGGACTTTATTCTCTCCAATTCGCTGACCCATCCTCCGGAGTCAGTGGCCGCCACCGTGTCCTC
GTCAGCGTCAGCCTCCTCTTCGTCGTCGCCGTCGAGCAGCGGCCCTGCCAGCGCGCCCTCCACCTGCAGC
TTCACCTATCCGATCCGGGCCGGGAACGACCCGGGCGTGGCGCCGGGCGGCACGGGCGGAGGCCTCCTCT
ATGGCAGGGAGTCCGCTCCCCCTCCGACGGCTCCCTTCAACCTGGCGGACATCAACGACGTGAGCCCCTC
GGGCGGCTTCGTGGCCGAGCTCCTGCGGCCAGAATTGGACCCGGTGTACATTCCGCCGCAGCAGCCGCAG
CCGCCAGGTGGCGGGCTGATGGGCAAGTTCGTGCTGAAGGCGTCGCTGAGCGCCCCTGGCAGCGAGTACG
GCAGCCCGTCGGTCATCAGCGTCAGCAAAGGCAGCCCTGACGGCAGCCACCCGGTGGTGGTGGCGCCCTA
CAACGGCGGGCCGCCGCGCACGTGCCCCAAGATCAAGCAGGAGGCGGTCTCTTCGTGCACCCACTTGGGC
GCTGGACCCCCTCTCAGCAATGGCCACCGGCCGGCTGCACACGACTTCCCCCTGGGGCGGCAGCTCCCCA
GCAGGACTACCCCGACCCTGGGTCTTGAGGAAGTGCTGAGCAGCAGGGACTGTCACCCTGCCCTGCCGCT
TCCTCCCGGCTTCCATCCCCACCCGGGGCCCAATTACCCATCCTTCCTGCCCGATCAGATGCAGCCGCAA
GTCCCGCCGCTCCATTACCAAGAGCTCATGCCACCCGGTTCCTGCATGCCAGAGGAGCCCAAGCCAAAGA
GGGGAAGACGATCGTGGCCCCGGAAAAGGACCGCCACCCACACTTGTGATTACGCGGGCTGCGGCAAAAC
CTACACAAAGAGTTCCCATCTCAAGGCACACCTGCGAACCCACACAGGTGAGAAACCTTACCACTGTGAC
TGGGACGGCTGTGGATGGAAATTCGCCCGCTCAGATGAACTGACCAGGCACTACCGTAAACACACGGGGC
ACCGCCCGTTCCAGTGCCAAAAATGCGACCGAGCATTTTCCAGGTCGGACCACCTCGCCTTACACATGAA
GAGGCATTTT
