>Addgene plasmid #120455 | EF1a_KLF4_P2A_Hygro_Barcode | depositor partial sequence | sequence record 228734 | KLF4 barcode
AAGACTCTCATAATTACCTG
